Addgene plasmid #131015: MKAKU41exp
Purpose: Expression of plant LINC fluorescent fusion protein for cell biology
Depositing lab: Hank Bass. Depositing organization: Florida State University, Tallahassee. Publication: Maize (Zea mays L.) Nucleoskeletal Proteins Regulate Nuclear Envelope Remodeling and Function in Stomatal Complex Development and Pollen Viability. McKenna JF, Gumber HK, Turpin ZM, Jalovec AM, Kartick AC, Graumann K, Bass HW. Front Plant Sci. 2021 Feb 17;12:645218. doi: 10.3389/fpls.2021.645218. eCollection 2021. PubMed 33679862.
Backbone
  Vector backbone: pH7WG2
  Backbone size w/o insert (bp): 11546
  Vector type: Plant Expression
Growth in bacteria
  Bacterial resistance: Spectinomycin, 50 μg/mL
  Growth temperature: 37°C
  Growth strain: DH5alpha
  Copy number: Low Copy
Gene/Insert
  Gene/Insert name: MKAKU41
  Species: Zea mays (maize)
  Promoter: P35S
  Tag / fusion protein: mCherry-FLAG-HA (N terminal on insert)
  Cloning method: Gateway Cloning
Terms and licenses: Academic/Nonprofit Terms; Industry Terms: Not Available to Industry
How to cite: MKAKU41exp was a gift from Hank Bass (Addgene plasmid # 131015 ; http://n2t.net/addgene:131015 ; RRID:Addgene_131015)
