[The description below was written by a language model from this plasmid's Addgene catalogue record and pLannotate feature annotations shown in this document.]
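Description:
MKAKU41exp is a plant expression construct built by Gateway recombination into the binary T-DNA vector pH7WG2, carrying the maize (Zea mays) gene MKAKU41 as an N-terminal fluorescent fusion. The backbone has the usual architecture for Agrobacterium-mediated delivery. A ColE1/pBR322-type origin with a bom region supports replication in E. coli, and the pVS1 oriV, RepA and StaA functions provide replication and stable maintenance in Agrobacterium. An aadA (SmR) gene confers spectinomycin/streptomycin resistance for bacterial selection. The catalogue entry lists the plasmid as low copy.

Nopaline-type left and right T-DNA border repeats flank two cassettes. In the expression cassette, the CaMV 35S promoter, followed by a fragment of the TMV Ω translational enhancer, drives an open reading frame bounded by attB1 and attB2 sites left by the Gateway reaction. This reading frame begins with mCherry and continues with a short FLAG-related epitope sequence. The catalogue describes the tag as mCherry-FLAG-HA, although the HA portion and the MKAKU41 coding region itself are not annotated individually in the feature table. They presumably occupy the unannotated stretch between the tag and attB2. A CaMV polyadenylation signal terminates the transcript. The sequence annotated as a cauliflower mosaic virus protein fragment immediately upstream of the promoter probably reflects the extended 35S promoter region rather than an expressed gene. The second cassette places the hygromycin phosphotransferase gene (hph) under the NOS promoter and terminator, allowing hygromycin selection of transformed plant cells.

The stated purpose is expression of a fluorescently tagged plant LINC-complex-related protein for cell biology. The mCherry tag allows the protein to be imaged in plant cells, and the epitope tags offer options for immunodetection.
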