Features (pLannotate 1.2.2; 26 found; start..end, strand, type, name):
      1..345     +  promoter       CaMV 35S promoter: strong constitutive promoter from cauliflower mosaic virus
    298..344     +  promoter       minimal CaMV 35S promoter: minimal 35S promoter from cauliflower mosaic virus
    377..402     +  misc_feature   TMV Ω (fragment): translational enhancer from the tobacco mosaic virus 5'-leader sequence (Gallie et al., 1988)
    445..469     +  protein_bind   attB1: mutant version of attB; recombination site for the Gateway® BP reaction BP Clonase™
    472..1179    +  CDS            mCherry: mCherry is a basic (constitutively fluorescent) red fluorescent protein published in 2004, derived from Discosoma sp.. It is reported to be a very rapidly-maturing monomer with low acid sensitivity.
   1195..1212    +  CDS            3xFLAG (fragment): three tandem FLAG® epitope tags, followed by an enterokinase cleavage site
   2918..2942    -  protein_bind   attB2: mutant version of attB; recombination site for the Gateway® BP reaction BP Clonase™
   3013..3172    +  polyA_signal   CaMV poly(A) signal (fragment): cauliflower mosaic virus polyadenylation signal
   3199..3221    -  misc_feature   MCS (fragment): pUC18/19 multiple cloning site
   3314..3493    +  promoter       NOS promoter: nopaline synthase promoter
   3529..4551    +  CDS            hph: KHYB_ECOLX - Experimental evidence at protein level: Swiss-Prot protein existence level 1. The aminoglycoside phosphotransferases achieve inactivation of their antibiotic substrates by phosphorylation. Only phosphorylates hygromycin and closely related compounds such as demethyl analogs and destomycin. From Escherichia coli.
   4572..4736    +  CDS            yokD (fragment): YOKD_BACSU - Experimental evidence at protein level: Swiss-Prot protein existence level 1. May contribute to antibiotic resistance. From Bacillus subtilis (strain 168).
   4752..5004    +  terminator     NOS terminator: nopaline synthase terminator and poly(A) signal
   5097..5121    -  misc_feature   LB T-DNA repeat: left border repeat from nopaline C58 T-DNA
   5380..5403    +  promoter       Pc promoter (fragment): intI1 (promoter lies within the coding sequence); class 1 integron promoter
   5579..5635    +  CDS            GmR (fragment): gentamycin acetyltransferase; aacC1; confers resistance to gentamycin
   5646..6433    +  CDS            SmR (fragment): aminoglycoside adenylyltransferase (Murphy, 1985); aadA; confers resistance to spectinomycin and streptomycin
   6679..7267    +  rep_origin     ori: high-copy-number ColE1/pMB1/pBR322/pUC origin of replication
   7453..7593    -  misc_feature   bom: basis of mobility region from pBR322
   7695..7734    -  CDS            rop (fragment): Rop protein, which maintains plasmids at low copy number; rop
   7937..8131    -  rep_origin     pVS1 oriV: origin of replication for the Pseudomonas plasmid pVS1 (Heeb et al., 2000)
   8197..9270    -  CDS            pVS1 RepA: replication protein from the Pseudomonas plasmid pVS1 (Heeb et al., 2000)
   9699..10328   -  CDS            pVS1 StaA: stability protein from the Pseudomonas plasmid pVS1 (Heeb et al., 2000)
  10888..11289   -  CDS            Y4CG_SINFN (fragment): Protein inferred from homology: Swiss-Prot protein existence level 3. From Sinorhizobium fredii (strain NBRC 101917 / NGR234).
  11659..11683   -  misc_feature   RB T-DNA repeat: right border repeat from nopaline C58 T-DNA
  11732..12373   +  CDS            IBMP_CAMVB (fragment): Experimental evidence at protein level: Swiss-Prot protein existence level 1. Enhances the ribosomal termination-reinitiation event leading to the translation of major open reading frames on the polycistronic viral RNAs. From Cauliflower mosaic virus (strain Bari 1) (CaMV).
>Addgene plasmid #131015 | MKAKU41exp | addgene full sequence | sequence record 255670 | Addgene NGS Result
TGAGACTTTTCAACAAAGGGTAATATCGGGAAACCTCCTCGGATTCCATTGCCCAGCTATCTGTCACTTC
ATCAAAAGGACAGTAGAAAAGGAAGGTGGCACCTACAAATGCCATCATTGCGATAAAGGAAAGGCTATCG
TTCAAGATGCCCCTGCCGACAGTGGTCCCAAAGATGGACCCCCACCCACGAGGAGCATCGTGGAAAAAGA
AGACGTTCCAACCACGTCTTCAAAGCAAGTGGATTGATGTGATATCTCCACTGACGTAAGGGATGACGCA
CAATCCCACTATCCTTCGCAAGACCCTTCCTCTATATAAGGAAGTTCATTTCATTTGGAGAGGACTCCGG
TATTTTTACAACAATTACCACAACAAAACAAACAACAAACAACATTACAATTTACTATTCTAGTCGACCT
GCAGGCGGCCGCACTAGTGATATCACAAGTTTGTACAAAAAAGCAGGCTTCATGGTTAGCAAGGGAGAAG
AGGACAATATGGCGATAATCAAAGAGTTCATGCGGTTCAAGGTTCACATGGAGGGCTCGGTCAACGGGCA
CGAATTCGAGATTGAAGGAGAGGGCGAAGGAAGGCCATACGAGGGCACTCAGACAGCAAAGTTGAAGGTC
ACCAAGGGCGGACCACTCCCTTTCGCTTGGGACATTCTGTCTCCACAGTTCATGTACGGCTCCAAGGCCT
ATGTGAAGCATCCAGCAGACATCCCTGATTATCTCAAGCTGAGCTTCCCTGAAGGCTTCAAGTGGGAGAG
AGTTATGAATTTTGAAGATGGTGGCGTGGTTACCGTCACTCAGGACTCTTCACTGCAAGATGGAGAGTTC
ATCTACAAGGTGAAGCTTCGCGGTACTAACTTTCCATCTGACGGCCCTGTTATGCAGAAGAAGACAATGG
GTTGGGAAGCCTCCAGCGAGAGGATGTATCCTGAAGATGGTGCACTGAAGGGCGAGATCAAGCAGAGACT
TAAGTTGAAGGACGGAGGTCACTACGATGCTGAGGTCAAGACTACATATAAGGCCAAGAAGCCAGTGCAA
TTGCCTGGCGCTTACAATGTTAACATTAAGCTCGACATCACTTCCCACAATGAGGATTACACAATCGTTG
AGCAGTATGAAAGGGCCGAGGGAAGACATAGCACTGGCGGCATGGATGAGTTGTACAAGGGTGCAGGCGA
TTATAAGGATGACGATGACAAGGCTTACCCATATGACGTGCCTGATTACGCAGGAGCTGGTATGGCAAGC
CTCTTCGGAGCTAGGAGACGCAGGTCACCAGAATATGATGGTGAAGATGATAGATCCGGTGGCGGAAGGG
CAAAGAGAAGAAGGCTGAGCCCTGAGGAAGCTGCCGCATCTCCAGCAGAGCCTGGAGCTGCCACAGGTAC
CAGCCATGGCTGGCTTAGCGGATTTGTCTCTGGTGCTAAGAGGGCCATTTCTTCAGTGCTCCTGTCCAGC
TCTCCAGAGGAAACTGGCTCTGGAGAAGACGGAGAGGTCGAGGAAGAGGATGACGATGTGTACGAAGAGG
GCATCGATTTGAATGAGAACGAAGACATTCACGATATCCATGGTGAAATTGTCCCTTATTCTGAGTCAAA
GCTCGCCATCGAACAAATGGTTATGAAGGAGACATTCTCAAGAGACGAATGCGATCGCATGGTTGAGCTG
ATTAAGTCAAGAGTCCGCGATTCCACTCCAGAAACACACGAGTACGGCAAGCAGGAAGAGATTCCTTCCA
GAAATGCAGGAATCGCTCATGACTTCACTGGTACATGCCGCTCCCTTAGCAGGGATAGAAACTTCACAGA
GTCTGTGCCATTTTCATCCATGCGCATGAGGCCTGGCCACAGCTCTCCAGGATTTCCTCTTCAGGCTTCA
CCACAATTGTGCACCGCAGCTGTGAGGGAAGCCAAGAAGTGGCTTGAAGAGAAGAGACAAGGTTTGGGCG
TTAAGCCAGAGGACAATGGCTCTTGCACCCTCAACACTGATATTTTCTCATCCCGCGACGATTCAGACAA
GGGTTCCCCTGTTGATCTTGCCAAGAGCTATATGAGGTCTTTGCCACCTTGGCAGTCCCCATTCCTCGGA
CATCAAAAGTTTGACACCTCTCCTTCAAAGTACAGCATCAGCTCTACTAAGGTTACCACTAAGGAGGATT
ATCTCTCATCCTTTTGGACTAAGCTGGAAGAGTCTAGAATTGCTCGCATCGGCAGCTCTGGAGACTCAGC
CGTCGCATCCAAGCTGTGGAATTACGGCTCCAACAGCAGACTTTTCGAAAATGATACCTCAATCTTTTCC
CTGGGCACTGACGAGAAGGTTGGAGATCCTACCAAGACTCACAACGGCAGCGAAAAGGTCGCCGCAACCG
AGCCACTTGGACGCTGCTCTCTTTTGATTACACCTACCGAAGACAGGACTGATGTGTCATATAAGGTTGC
CGAGGGCAATGACGTGTCATCCACAGGAATCACCAAGGACACAACCGGTCATTCAGCCGATGGCAAGGCA
CTCACATCCGAACCACACATTGGCGAGACTCATGTTAATTCTGCATCAGAGTCCATCCCTAACGATGCTG
CCCCACCTACTCAGTCTAAGATGAATGGTAGCACAAAGAAGTCTCTCGTCAACGGCGTGCTGGACCAACC
AAATGCTAACTCAGGATTGGAGAGCTCTGGTAATGATTACCCTTCCTATACAAACTCATCCAGCGCTATG
CCACCTGCCAGCACCGAGCTCATTGGTTCTGCAGCTGCCGTTATCGACGTCGATTCTGCTGAAAACGGAC
CAGGTACTAAGCCAGAGCAGCCTGCCAAGGGCGCATCAAGGGCTAGCAAGTCTAAGGTTGTGCCACGGGG
ACAGAAGAGGGTGCTGCGGTCGGCTACACGGGGACGGGCTACGTGAGACCCAGCTTTCTTGTACAAAGTG
GTGATATCCCGCGGCCATGCTAGAGTCCGCAAAAATCACCAGTCTCTCTCTACAAATCTATCTCTCTCTA
TTTTTCTCCAGAATAATGTGTGAGTAGTTCCCAGATAAGGGAATTAGGGTTCTTATAGGGTTTCGCTCAT
GTGTTGAGCATATAAGAAACCCTTAGTATGTATTTGTATTTGTAAAATACTTCTATCAATAAAATTTCTA
ATTCCTAAAACCAAAATCCAGTGACCTGCAGGCATGCGACGTCGGGCCCTCTAGAGGATCCCCGGGTACC
GCGAATTATCGATCATGAGCGGAGAATTAAGGGAGTCACGTTATGACCCCCGCCGATGACGCGGGACAAG
CCGTTTTACGTTTGGAACTGACAGAACCGCAACGTTGAAGGAGCCACTGAGCCGCGGGTTTCTGGAGTTT
AATGAGCTAAGCACATACGTCAGAAACCATTATTGCGCGTTCAAAAGTCGCCTAAGGTCACTATCAGCTA
GCAAATATTTCTTGTCAAAAATGCTCCACTGACGTTCCATAAATTCCCCTCGGTATCCAATTAGAGTCTC
ATATTCACTCTCAACTCGAATCCCCCCTATGAAAAAGCCTGAACTCACCGCGACGTCTGTCGAGAAGTTT
CTGATCGAAAAGTTCGACAGCGTCTCCGACCTGATGCAGCTCTCGGAGGGCGAAGAATCTCGTGCTTTCA
GCTTCGATGTAGGAGGGCGTGGATATGTCCTGCGGGTAAATAGCTGCGCCGATGGTTTCTACAAAGATCG
TTATGTTTATCGGCACTTTGCATCGGCCGCGCTCCCGATTCCGGAAGTGCTTGACATTGGGGAGTTCAGC
GAGAGCCTGACCTATTGCATCTCCCGCCGTGCACAGGGTGTCACGTTGCAAGACCTGCCTGAAACCGAAC
TGCCCGCTGTTCTTCAGCCGGTCGCGGAGGCTATGGATGCTATCGCTGCGGCCGATCTTAGCCAGACGAG
CGGGTTCGGCCCATTCGGACCGCAAGGAATCGGTCAATACACTACATGGCGTGATTTCATATGCGCGATT
GCTGATCCCCATGTGTATCACTGGCAAACTGTGATGGACGACACCGTCAGTGCGTCCGTCGCGCAGGCTC
TCGATGAGCTGATGCTTTGGGCCGAGGACTGCCCCGAAGTCCGGCACCTCGTGCACGCGGATTTCGGCTC
CAACAATGTCCTGACGGACAATGGCCGCATAACAGCGGTCATTGACTGGAGCGAGGCGATGTTCGGGGAT
TCCCAATACGAGGTCGCCAACATCTTCTTCTGGAGGCCGTGGTTGGCTTGTATGGAGCAGCAGACGCGCT
ACTTCGAGCGGAGGCATCCGGAGCTTGCAGGATCGCCAAGGCTCCGGGCGTATATGCTCCGCATTGGTCT
TGACCAACTCTATCAGAGCTTGGTTGACGGCAATTTCGATGATGCAGCTTGGGCGCAGGGTCGATGCGAC
GCAATCGTCCGATCCGGAGCCGGGACTGTCGGGCGTACACAAATCGCCCGCAGAAGCGCGGCCGTCTGGA
CCGATGGCTGTGTAGAAGTACTCGCCGATAGTGGAAACCGACGCCCCAGCACTCGTCCGAGGGCAAAGGA
ATAGAGTAGATGCCGACCGAACAAGAGCTGATTTCGAGAACGCCTCAGCCAGCAACTCGCGCGAGCCTAG
CAAGGCAAATGCGAGAGAACGGCCTTACGCTTGGTGGCACAGTTCTCGTCCACAGTTCGCTAAGCTCGCT
CGGCTGGGTCGCGGGAGGGCCGGTCGCAGTGATTCAGGAATTAATTCCCTAGAGTCAAGCAGATCGTTCA
AACATTTGGCAATAAAGTTTCTTAAGATTGAATCCTGTTGCCGGTCTTGCGATGATTATCATATAATTTC
TGTTGAATTACGTTAAGCATGTAATAATTAACATGTAATGCATGACGTTATTTATGAGATGGGTTTTTAT
GATTAGAGTCCCGCAATTATACATTTAATACGCGATAGAAAACAAAATATAGCGCGCAAACTAGGATAAA
TTATCGCGCGCGGTGTCATCTATGTTACTAGATCGACCGGCATGCAAGCTGATAATTCAATTCGGCGTTA
ATTCAGTACATTAAAAACGTCCGCAATGTGTTATTAAGTTGTCTAAGCGTCAATTTGTTTACACCACAAT
ATATCCTGCCACCAGCCAGCCAACAGCTCCCCGACCGGCAGCTCGGCACAAAATCACCACTCGATACAGG
CAGCCCATCAGTCCGGGACGGCGTCAGCGGGAGAGCCGTTGTAAGGCGGCAGACTTTGCTCATGTTACCG
ATGCTATTCGGAAGAACGGCAACTAAGCTGCCGGGTTTGAAACACGGATGATCTCGCGGAGGGTAGCATG
TTGATTGTAACGATGACAGAGCGTTGCTGCCTGTGATCAATTCGGGCACGAACCCAGTGGACATAAGCCT
GTTCGGTTCGTAAGCTGTAATGCAAGTAGCGTATGCGCTCACGCAACTGGTCCAGAACCTTGACCGAACG
CAGCGGTGGTAACGGCGCAGTGGCGGTTTTCATGGCTTGTTATGACTGTTTTTTTGGGGTACAGTCTATG
CCTCGGGCATCCAAGCAGCAAGCGCGTTACGCCGTGGGTCGATGTTTGATGTTATGGAGCAGCAACGATG
TTACGCAGCAGGGCAGTCGCCCTAAAACAAAGTTAAACATCATGGGGGAAGCGGTGATCGCCGAAGTATC
GACTCAACTATCAGAGGTAGTTGGCGTCATCGAGCGCCATCTCGAACCGACGTTGCTGGCCGTACATTTG
TACGGCTCCGCAGTGGATGGCGGCCTGAAGCCACACAGTGATATTGATTTGCTGGTTACGGTGACCGTAA
GGCTTGATGAAACAACGCGGCGAGCTTTGATCAACGACCTTTTGGAAACTTCGGCTTCCCCTGGAGAGAG
CGAGATTCTCCGCGCTGTAGAAGTCACCATTGTTGTGCACGACGACATCATTCCGTGGCGTTATCCAGCT
AAGCGCGAACTGCAATTTGGAGAATGGCAGCGCAATGACATTCTTGCAGGTATCTTCGAGCCAGCCACGA
TCGACATTGATCTGGCTATCTTGCTGACAAAAGCAAGAGAACATAGCGTTGCCTTGGTAGGTCCAGCGGC
GGAGGAACTCTTTGATCCGGTTCCTGAACAGGATCTATTTGAGGCGCTAAATGAAACCTTAACGCTATGG
AACTCGCCGCCCGACTGGGCTGGCGATGAGCGAAATGTAGTGCTTACGTTGTCCCGCATTTGGTACAGCG
CAGTAACCGGCAAAATCGCGCCGAAGGATGTCGCTGCCGACTGGGCAATGGAGCGCCTGCCGGCCCAGTA
TCAGCCCGTCATACTTGAAGCTAGACAGGCTTATCTTGGACAAGAAGAAGATCGCTTGGCCTCGCGCGCA
GATCAGTTGGAAGAATTTGTCCACTACGTGAAAGGCGAGATCACCAAGGTAGTCGGCAAATAATGTCTAG
CTAGAAATTCGTTCAAGCCGACGCCGCTTCGCGGCGCGGCTTAACTCAAGCGTTAGATGCACTAAGCACA
TAATTGCTCACAGCCAAACTATCAGGTCAAGTCTGCTTTTATTATTTTTAAGCGTGCATAATAAGCCCTA
CACAAATTGGGAGATATATCATGCATGACCAAAATCCCTTAACGTGAGTTTTCGTTCCACTGAGCGTCAG
ACCCCGTAGAAAAGATCAAAGGATCTTCTTGAGATCCTTTTTTTCTGCGCGTAATCTGCTGCTTGCAAAC
AAAAAAACCACCGCTACCAGCGGTGGTTTGTTTGCCGGATCAAGAGCTACCAACTCTTTTTCCGAAGGTA
ACTGGCTTCAGCAGAGCGCAGATACCAAATACTGTCCTTCTAGTGTAGCCGTAGTTAGGCCACCACTTCA
AGAACTCTGTAGCACCGCCTACATACCTCGCTCTGCTAATCCTGTTACCAGTGGCTGCTGCCAGTGGCGA
TAAGTCGTGTCTTACCGGGTTGGACTCAAGACGATAGTTACCGGATAAGGCGCAGCGGTCGGGCTGAACG
GGGGGTTCGTGCACACAGCCCAGCTTGGAGCGAACGACCTACACCGAACTGAGATACCTACAGCGTGAGC
TATGAGAAAGCGCCACGCTTCCCGAAGGGAGAAAGGCGGACAGGTATCCGGTAAGCGGCAGGGTCGGAAC
AGGAGAGCGCACGAGGGAGCTTCCAGGGGGAAACGCCTGGTATCTTTATAGTCCTGTCGGGTTTCGCCAC
CTCTGACTTGAGCGTCGATTTTTGTGATGCTCGTCAGGGGGGCGGAGCCTATGGAAAAACGCCAGCAACG
CGGCCTTTTTACGGTTCCTGGCCTTTTGCTGGCCTTTTGCTCACATGTTCTTTCCTGCGTTATCCCCTGA
TTCTGTGGATAACCGTATTACCGCCTTTGAGTGAGCTGATACCGCTCGCCGCAGCCGAACGACCGAGCGC
AGCGAGTCAGTGAGCGAGGAAGCGGAAGAGCGCCTGATGCGGTATTTTCTCCTTACGCATCTGTGCGGTA
TTTCACACCGCATATGGTGCACTCTCAGTACAATCTGCTCTGATGCCGCATAGTTAAGCCAGTATACACT
CCGCTATCGCTACGTGACTGGGTCATGGCTGCGCCCCGACACCCGCCAACACCCGCTGACGCGCCCTGAC
GGGCTTGTCTGCTCCCGGCATCCGCTTACAGACAAGCTGTGACCGTCTCCGGGAGCTGCATGTGTCAGAG
GTTTTCACCGTCATCACCGAAACGCGCGAGGCAGGGTGCCTTGATGTGGGCGCCGGCGGTCGAGTGGCGA
CGGCGCGGCTTGTCCGCGCCCTGGTAGATTGCCTGGCCGTAGGCCAGCCATTTTTGAGCGGCCAGCGGCC
GCGATAGGCCGACGCGAAGCGGCGGGGCGTAGGGAGCGCAGCGACCGAAGGGTAGGCGCTTTTTGCAGCT
CTTCGGCTGTGCGCTGGCCAGACAGTTATGCACAGGCCAGGCGGGTTTTAAGAGTTTTAATAAGTTTTAA
AGAGTTTTAGGCGGAAAAATCGCCTTTTTTCTCTTTTATATCAGTCACTTACATGTGTGACCGGTTCCCA
ATGTACGGCTTTGGGTTCCCAATGTACGGGTTCCGGTTCCCAATGTACGGCTTTGGGTTCCCAATGTACG
TGCTATCCACAGGAAAGAGACCTTTTCGACCTTTTTCCCCTGCTAGGGCAATTTGCCCTAGCATCTGCTC
CGTACATTAGGAACCGGCGGATGCTTCGCCCTCGATCAGGTTGCGGTAGCGCATGACTAGGATCGGGCCA
GCCTGCCCCGCCTCCTCCTTCAAATCGTACTCCGGCAGGTCATTTGACCCGATCAGCTTGCGCACGGTGA
AACAGAACTTCTTGAACTCTCCGGCGCTGCCACTGCGTTCGTAGATCGTCTTGAACAACCATCTGGCTTC
TGCCTTGCCTGCGGCGCGGCGTGCCAGGCGGTAGAGAAAACGGCCGATGCCGGGATCGATCAAAAAGTAA
TCGGGGTGAACCGTCAGCACGTCCGGGTTCTTGCCTTCTGTGATCTCGCGGTACATCCAATCAGCTAGCT
CGATCTCGATGTACTCCGGCCGCCCGGTTTCGCTCTTTACGATCTTGTAGCGGCTAATCAAGGCTTCACC
CTCGGATACCGTCACCAGGCGGCCGTTCTTGGCCTTCTTCGTACGCTGCATGGCAACGTGCGTGGTGTTT
AACCGAATGCAGGTTTCTACCAGGTCGTCTTTCTGCTTTCCGCCATCGGCTCGCCGGCAGAACTTGAGTA
CGTCCGCAACGTGTGGACGGAACACGCGGCCGGGCTTGTCTCCCTTCCCTTCCCGGTATCGGTTCATGGA
TTCGGTTAGATGGGAAACCGCCATCAGTACCAGGTCGTAATCCCACACACTGGCCATGCCGGCCGGCCCT
GCGGAAACCTCTACGTGCCCGTCTGGAAGCTCGTAGCGGATCACCTCGCCAGCTCGTCGGTCACGCTTCG
ACAGACGGAAAACGGCCACGTCCATGATGCTGCGACTATCGCGGGTGCCCACGTCATAGAGCATCGGAAC
GAAAAAATCTGGTTGCTCGTCGCCCTTGGGCGGCTTCCTAATCGACGGCGCACCGGCTGCCGGCGGTTGC
CGGGATTCTTTGCGGATTCGATCAGCGGCCGCTTGCCACGATTCACCGGGGCGTGCTTCTGCCTCGATGC
GTTGCCGCTGGGCGGCCTGCGCGGCCTTCAACTTCTCCACCAGGTCATCACCCAGCGCCGCGCCGATTTG
TACCGGGCCGGATGGTTTGCGACCGCTCACGCCGATTCCTCGGGCTTGGGGGTTCCAGTGCCATTGCAGG
GCCGGCAGACAACCCAGCCGCTTACGCCTGGCCAACCGCCCGTTCCTCCACACATGGGGCATTCCACGGC
GTCGGTGCCTGGTTGTTCTTGATTTTCCATGCCGCCTCCTTTAGCCGCTAAAATTCATCTACTCATTTAT
TCATTTGCTCATTTACTCTGGTAGCTGCGCGATGTATTCAGATAGCAGCTCGGTAATGGTCTTGCCTTGG
CGTACCGCGTACATCTTCAGCTTGGTGTGATCCTCCGCCGGCAACTGAAAGTTGACCCGCTTCATGGCTG
GCGTGTCTGCCAGGCTGGCCAACGTTGCAGCCTTGCTGCTGCGTGCGCTCGGACGGCCGGCACTTAGCGT
GTTTGTGCTTTTGCTCATTTTCTCTTTACCTCATTAACTCAAATGAGTTTTGATTTAATTTCAGCGGCCA
GCGCCTGGACCTCGCGGGCAGCGTCGCCCTCGGGTTCTGATTCAAGAACGGTTGTGCCGGCGGCGGCAGT
GCCTGGGTAGCTCACGCGCTGCGTGATACGGGACTCAAGAATGGGCAGCTCGTACCCGGCCAGCGCCTCG
GCAACCTCACCGCCGATGCGCGTGCCTTTGATCGCCCGCGACACGACAAAGGCCGCTTGTAGCCTTCCAT
CCGTGACCTCAATGCGCTGCTTAACCAGCTCCACCAGGTCGGCGGTGGCCCATATGTCGTAAGGGCTTGG
CTGCACCGGAATCAGCACGAAGTCGGCTGCCTTGATCGCGGACACAGCCAAGTCCGCCGCCTGGGGCGCT
CCGTCGATCACTACGAAGTCGCGCCGGCCGATGGCCTTCACGTCGCGGTCAATCGTCGGGCGGTCGATGC
CGACAACGGTTAGCGGTTGATCTTCCCGCACGGCCGCCCAATCGCGGGCACTGCCCTGGGGATCGGAATC
GACTAACAGAACATCGGCCCCGGCGAGTTGCAGGGCGCGGGCTAGATGGGTTGCGATGGTCGTCTTGCCT
GACCCGCCTTTCTGGTTAAGTACAGCGATAACCTTCATGCGTTCCCCTTGCGTATTTGTTTATTTACTCA
TCGCATCATATACGCAGCGACCGCATGACGCAAGCTGTTTTACTCAAATACACATCACCTTTTTAGACGG
CGGCGCTCGGTTTCTTCAGCGGCCAAGCTGGCCGGCCAGGCCGCCAGCTTGGCATCAGACAAACCGGCCA
GGATTTCATGCAGCCGCACGGTTGAGACGTGCGCGGGCGGCTCGAACACGTACCCGGCCGCGATCATCTC
CGCCTCGATCTCTTCGGTAATGAAAAACGGTTCGTCCTGGCCGTCCTGGTGCGGTTTCATGCTTGTTCCT
CTTGGCGTTCATTCTCGGCGGCCGCCAGGGCGTCGGCCTCGGTCAATGCGTCCTCACGGAAGGCACCGCG
CCGCCTGGCCTCGGTGGGCGTCACTTCCTCGCTGCGCTCAAGTGCGCGGTACAGGGTCGAGCGATGCACG
CCAAGCAGTGCAGCCGCCTCTTTCACGGTGCGGCCTTCCTGGTCGATCAGCTCGCGGGCGTGCGCGATCT
GTGCCGGGGTGAGGGTAGGGCGGGGGCCAAACTTCACGCCTCGGGCCTTGGCGGCCTCGCGCCCGCTCCG
GGTGCGGTCGATGATTAGGGAACGCTCGAACTCGGCAATGCCGGCGAACACGGTCAACACCATGCGGCCG
GCCGGCGTGGTGGTGTCGGCCCACGGCTCTGCCAGGCTACGCAGGCCCGCGCCGGCCTCCTGGATGCGCT
CGGCAATGTCCAGTAGGTCGCGGGTGCTGCGGGCCAGGCGGTCTAGCCTGGTCACTGTCACAACGTCGCC
AGGGCGTAGGTGGTCAAGCATCCTGGCCAGCTCCGGGCGGTCGCGCCTGGTGCCGGTGATCTTCTCGGAA
AACAGCTTGGTGCAGCCGGCCGCGTGCAGTTCGGCCCGTTGGTTGGTCAAGTCCTGGTCGTCGGTGCTGA
CGCGGGCATAGCCCAGCAGGCCAGCGGCGGCGCTCTTGTTCATGGCGTAATGTCTCCGGTTCTAGTCGCA
AGTATTCTACTTTATGCGACTAAAACACGCGACAAGAAAACGCCAGGAAAAGGGCAGGGCGGCAGCCTGT
CGCGTAACTTAGGACTTGTGCGACATGTCGTTTTCAGAAGACGGCTGCACTGAACGTCAGAAGCCGACTG
CACTATAGCAGCGGAGGGGTTGGATCAAAGTACTTTAAAGTACTTTAAAGTACTTTAAAGTACTTTGATC
CCGAGGGGAACCCTGTGGTTGGCATGCACATACAAATGGACGAACGGATAAACCTTTTCACGCCCTTTTA
AATATCCGATTATTCTAATAAACGCTCTTTTCTCTTAGGTTTACCCGCCAATATATCCTGTCAAACACTG
ATAGTTTAAACTGAAGGCGGGAAACGACAATCTGATCCAAGCTCAAGCTAAGCTTGAGCTCTCCCATATG
GTCGACTAGAGCCAAGCTGATCTCCTTTGCCCCGGAGATCACCATGGACGACTTTCTCTATCTCTACGAT
CTAGGAAGAAAGTTCGACGGAGAAGGTGACGATACCATGTTCACCACCGATAATGAGAAGATTAGCCTCT
TCAATTTCAGAAAGAATGCTGACCCACAGATGGTTAGAGAGGCCTACGCGGCAGGTCTCATCAAGACGAT
CTACCCGAGTAATAATCTCCAGGAGATCAAATACCTTCCCAAGAAGGTTAAAGATGCAGTCAAAAGATTC
AGGACTAACTGCATCAAGAACACAGAGAAAGATATATTTCTCAAGATCAGAAGTACTATTCCAGTATGGA
CGATTCAAGGCTTGCTTCATAAACCAAGGCAAGTAATAGAGATTGGAGTCTCTAAGAAAGTAGTTCCTAC
TGAATCAAAGGCCATGGAGTCAAAAATTCAGATCGAGGATCTAACAGAACTCGCCGTGAAGACTGGCGAA
CAGTTCATACAGAGTCTTTTACGACTCAATGACAAGAAGAAAATCTTCGTCAACATGGTGGAGCACGACA
CTCTCGTCTACTCCAAGAATATCAAAGATACAGTCTCAGAAGACCAAAGGGCTAT
